>Addgene plasmid #122970 | CDH5-AbR-GFP | addgene full sequence | sequence record 244602 | Addgene NGS Result
CATGTTCTTTCCTGCGTTATCCCCTGATTCTGTGGATAACCGTATTACCGCCTTTGAGTGAGCTGATACC
GCTCGCCGCAGCCGAACGACCGAGCGCAGCGAGTCAGTGAGCGAGGAAGCGGAAGAGCGCCCAATACGCA
AACCGCCTCTCCCCGCGCGTTGGCCGATTCATTAATGCAGCTGGCACGACAGGTTTCCCGACTGGAAAGC
GGGCAGTGAGCGCAACGCAATTAATGTGAGTTAGCTCACTCATTAGGCACCCCAGGCTTTACACTTTATG
CTTCCGGCTCGTATGTTGTGTGGAATTGTGAGCGGATAACAATTTCACACAGGAAACAGCTATGACCATG
ATTACGCCAAGCGCGCAATTAACCCTCACTAAAGGGAACAAAAGCTGGAGCTGCAAGCTTAATGTAGTCT
TATGCAATACTCTTGTAGTCTTGCAACATGGTAACGATGAGTTAGCAACATGCCTTACAAGGAGAGAAAA
AGCACCGTGCATGCCGATTGGTGGAAGTAAGGTGGTACGATCGTGCCTTATTAGGAAGGCAACAGACGGG
TCTGACATGGATTGGACGAACCACTGAATTGCCGCATTGCAGAGATATTGTATTTAAGTGCCTAGCTCGA
TACATAAACGGGTCTCTCTGGTTAGACCAGATCTGAGCCTGGGAGCTCTCTGGCTAACTAGGGAACCCAC
TGCTTAAGCCTCAATAAAGCTTGCCTTGAGTGCTTCAAGTAGTGTGTGCCCGTCTGTTGTGTGACTCTGG
TAACTAGAGATCCCTCAGACCCTTTTAGTCAGTGTGGAAAATCTCTAGCAGTGGCGCCCGAACAGGGACT
TGAAAGCGAAAGGGAAACCAGAGGAGCTCTCTCGACGCAGGACTCGGCTTGCTGAAGCGCGCACGGCAAG
AGGCGAGGGGCGGCGACTGGTGAGTACGCCAAAAATTTTGACTAGCGGAGGCTAGAAGGAGAGAGATGGG
TGCGAGAGCGTCAGTATTAAGCGGGGGAGAATTAGATCGCGATGGGAAAAAATTCGGTTAAGGCCAGGGG
GAAAGAAAAAATATAAATTAAAACATATAGTATGGGCAAGCAGGGAGCTAGAACGATTCGCAGTTAATCC
TGGCCTGTTAGAAACATCAGAAGGCTGTAGACAAATACTGGGACAGCTACAACCATCCCTTCAGACAGGA
TCAGAAGAACTTAGATCATTATATAATACAGTAGCAACCCTCTATTGTGTGCATCAAAGGATAGAGATAA
AAGACACCAAGGAAGCTTTAGACAAGATAGAGGAAGAGCAAAACAAAAGTAAGACCACCGCACAGCAAGC
GGCCGCTGATCTTCAGACCTGGAGGAGGAGATATGAGGGACAATTGGAGAAGTGAATTATATAAATATAA
AGTAGTAAAAATTGAACCATTAGGAGTAGCACCCACCAAGGCAAAGAGAAGAGTGGTGCAGAGAGAAAAA
AGAGCAGTGGGAATAGGAGCTTTGTTCCTTGGGTTCTTGGGAGCAGCAGGAAGCACTATGGGCGCAGCGT
CAATGACGCTGACGGTACAGGCCAGACAATTATTGTCTGGTATAGTGCAGCAGCAGAACAATTTGCTGAG
GGCTATTGAGGCGCAACAGCATCTGTTGCAACTCACAGTCTGGGGCATCAAGCAGCTCCAGGCAAGAATC
CTGGCTGTGGAAAGATACCTAAAGGATCAACAGCTCCTGGGGATTTGGGGTTGCTCTGGAAAACTCATTT
GCACCACTGCTGTGCCTTGGAATGCTAGTTGGAGTAATAAATCTCTGGAACAGATTTGGAATCACACGAC
CTGGATGGAGTGGGACAGAGAAATTAACAATTACACAAGCTTAATACACTCCTTAATTGAAGAATCGCAA
AACCAGCAAGAAAAGAATGAACAAGAATTATTGGAATTAGATAAATGGGCAAGTTTGTGGAATTGGTTTA
ACATAACAAATTGGCTGTGGTATATAAAATTATTCATAATGATAGTAGGAGGCTTGGTAGGTTTAAGAAT
AGTTTTTGCTGTACTTTCTATAGTGAATAGAGTTAGGCAGGGATATTCACCATTATCGTTTCAGACCCAC
CTCCCAACCCCGAGGGGACCCGACAGGCCCGAAGGAATAGAAGAAGAAGGTGGAGAGAGAGACAGAGACA
GATCCATTCGATTAGTGAACGGATCTCGACGGTATCGATTAACTTTTAAAAGAAAAGGGGGGATTGGGGG
GTACAGTGCAGGGGAAAGAATAGTAGACATAATAGCAACAGACATACAAACTAAAGAATTACAAAAACAA
ATTACAAAAATTCAAAATTTTATCGATGTCGACGTTAACGCTAGTGATATCAACTTTGTATAGAAAAGTT
GGCTCCGAATTCGCCCTTCAAATGTCAGAGGGTCCAAGTCCTCCCTCCCTCCAAGCTCATCCATGCCCAT
GGCCTCAGATGCCAGCCATAAGCTGTTGGGTTCCAAACCTCGACTCCAGGCTGGACTCACCCCTGTCTCC
CCCACCAGCCTGACACCTCCACCTGGGTATCTAACGAGCATCTCAAACTCAACCTGCCTGAGACAGAGGA
ATCACTATCCCCTCCTCCTCCAAAAATATCCTTCCATCACACTCCCCATCTTGTGCTCTGATTTACTAAA
CGGCCCTGGGCCCTCTCTTTCTCAGGGTCTCTGCTTGCCCAGCTATATAATAAAACAAGTTTGGGACTTC
CCAACCATTCACCCATGGAAAAACAGAAGCAACTCTTCAAAGGACAGATTCCCAGGATCTGCCCTGGGAG
ATTCCAAATCAGTTGATCTGGGGTGAGCCCAGTCCTCTGTAGTTTTTAGAAGCTCCTCCTATGTCTCTCC
TGGTCAGCAGAATCTTGGCCCCTCCCTTCCCCCCAGCCTCTTGGTTCTTCTGGGCTCTGATCCAGCCTCA
GCGTCACTGTCTTCCACGCCCCTCTTTGATTCTCGTTTATGTCAAAAGCCTTGTGAGGATGAGGCTGTGA
TTATCCCCATTTTACAGATGAGGAAACTGTGGCTCCAGGATGACACAACTGGCCAGAGGTCACATCAGAA
GCAGAGCTGGGTCACTTGACTCCACCCAATATCCCTAAATGCAAACATCCCCTACAGACCGAGGCTGGCA
CCTTAGAGCTGGAGTCCATGCCCGCTCTGACCAGGAGAAGCCAACCTGGTCCTCCAGAGCCAAGAGCTTC
TGTCCCTTTCCCATCTCCTGAAGCCTCCCTGTCACCTTTAAAGTCCATTCCCACAAAGACATCATGGGAT
CACCACAGAAAATCAAGCTCTGGGGCTAGGCTGACCCCAGCTAGATTTTTGGCTCTTTTATACCCCAGCT
GGGTGGACAAGCACCTTAAACCCGCTGAGCCTCAGCTTCCCGGGCTATAAAATGGGGGTGATGACACCTG
CCTGTAGCATTCCAAGGAGGGTTAAATGTGATGCTGCAGCCAAGGGTCCCCACAGCCAGGCTCTTTGCAG
GTGCTGGGTTCAGAGTCCCAGAGCTGAGGCCGGGAGTAGGGGTTCAAGTGGGGTGCCCCAGGCAGGGTCC
AGTGCCAGCCCTCTGTGGAGACAGCCATCCGGGGCCGAGGCAGCCGCCCACCGCAGGGCCTGCCTATCTG
CAGCCAGCCCAGCCCTCACAAAGGAACAATAACAGGAAACCATCCCAGGGGGAAGTGGGCCAGGGCCAGC
TGGAAAACCTGAAGGGGAGGCAGCCAGGCCTCCCTCGCCAGCGGGGTGTGGCTCCCCTCCAAAGACGGTC
GGCTGACAGGCTCCACAGAGCTCCACTCACGCTCAGCCCTGGACGGACAGGCAGTCCAACGGAACAGAAA
CATCCCTCAGCCAAGGGCGAATTCGACCCAAGTTTGTACAAAAAAGCAGGCTCCGCGGCCGCCCCCTTCA
CCATGCCCGCCATGAAGATCGAGTGCCGCATCACCGGCACCCTGAACGGCGTGGAGTTCGAGCTGGTGGG
CGGCGGAGAGGGCACCCCCGAGCAGGGCCGCATGACCAACAAGATGAAGAGCACCAAAGGCGCCCTGACC
TTCAGCCCCTACCTGCTGAGCCACGTGATGGGCTACGGCTTCTACCACTTCGGCACCTACCCCAGCGGCT
ACGAGAACCCCTTCCTGCACGCCATCAACAACGGCGGCTACACCAACACCCGCATCGAGAAGTACGAGGA
CGGCGGCGTGCTGCACGTGAGCTTCAGCTACCGCTACGAGGCCGGCCGCGTGATCGGCGACTTCAAGGTG
GTGGGCACCGGCTTCCCCGAGGACAGCGTGATCTTCACCGACAAGATCATCCGCAGCAACGCCACCGTGG
AGCACCTGCACCCCATGGGCGATAACGTGCTGGTGGGCAGCTTCGCCCGCACCTTCAGCCTGCGCGACGG
CGGCTACTACAGCTTCGTGGTGGACAGCCACATGCACTTCAAGAGCGCCATCCACCCCAGCATCCTGCAG
AACGGGGGCCCCATGTTCGCCTTCCGCCGCGTGGAGGAGCTGCACAGCAACACCGAGCTGGGCATCGTGG
AGTACCAGCACGCCTTCAAGACCCCCATCGCCTTCGCCAGATCTCGAGATATCAGCCATGGCTTCCCGCC
GGCGGTGGCGGCGCAGGATGATGGCACGCTGCCCATGTCTTGTGCCCAGGAGAGCGGGATGGACCGTCAC
CCTGCAGCCTGTGCTTCTGCTAGGATCAATGTGACCGGTGAGGGCAGAGGAAGTCTTCTAACATGCGGTG
ACGTGGAGGAGAATCCCGGCCCTTCCGGTATGGCCAAACTCACTTCTGCAGTCCCAGTCCTCACAGCAAG
GGATGTTGCAGGGGCTGTAGAGTTCTGGACTGACAGATTAGGATTCTCCAGAGACTTTGTTGAAGATGAT
TTTGCTGGTGTTGTCAGAGATGATGTCACCCTCTTCATCTCAGCAGTTCAGGACCAAGTTGTCCCTGACA
ACACCCTTGCTTGGGTCTGGGTCAGAGGCCTAGATGAGCTTTATGCAGAATGGTCAGAAGTAGTCAGCAC
AAATTTCAGGGATGCCTCTGGCCCAGCCATGACAGAAATTGGTGAACAACCTTGGGGAAGGGAATTTGCC
CTCAGAGACCCTGCTGGAAATTGTGTCCATTTTGTAGCTGAGGAACAGGACTAGTCGAAGGGTGGGCGCG
CCGACCCAGCTTTCTTGTACAAAGTGGTTGATATCCAGCACAGTGGCGGCCGCTCGAGTCTAGAGGGCCC
GCGGTTCGAAGGTAAGCCTATCCCTAACCCTCTCCTCGGTCTCGATTCTACGCGTACCGGTTAGTAATGA
TCGACAATCAACCTCTGGATTACAAAATTTGTGAAAGATTGACTGGTATTCTTAACTATGTTGCTCCTTT
TACGCTATGTGGATACGCTGCTTTAATGCCTTTGTATCATGCTATTGCTTCCCGTATGGCTTTCATTTTC
TCCTCCTTGTATAAATCCTGGTTGCTGTCTCTTTATGAGGAGTTGTGGCCCGTTGTCAGGCAACGTGGCG
TGGTGTGCACTGTGTTTGCTGACGCAACCCCCACTGGTTGGGGCATTGCCACCACCTGTCAGCTCCTTTC
CGGGACTTTCGCTTTCCCCCTCCCTATTGCCACGGCGGAACTCATCGCCGCCTGCCTTGCCCGCTGCTGG
ACAGGGGCTCGGCTGTTGGGCACTGACAATTCCGTGGTGTTGTCGGGGAAGCTGACGTCCTTTCCATGGC
TGCTCGCCTGTGTTGCCACCTGGATTCTGCGCGGGACGTCCTTCTGCTACGTCCCTTCGGCCCTCAATCC
AGCGGACCTTCCTTCCCGCGGCCTGCTGCCGGCTCTGCGGCCTCTTCCGCGTCTTCGCCTTCGCCCTCAG
ACGAGTCGGATCTCCCTTTGGGCCGCCTCCCCGCCTGGCGATGGTACCTACCGGGTAGGGGAGGCGCTTT
TCCCAAGGCAGTCTGGAGCATGCGCTTTAGCAGCCCCGCTGGGCACTTGGCGCTACACAAGTGGCCTCTG
GCCTCGCACACATTCCACATCCACCGGTAGGCGCCAACCGGCTCCGTTCTTTGGTGGCCCCTTCGCGCCA
CCTTCTACTCCTCCCCTAGTCAGGAAGTTCCCCCCCGCCCCGCAGCTCGCGTCGTGCAGGACGTGACAAA
TGGAAGTAGCACGTCTCACTAGTCTCGTGCAGATGGACAGCACCGCTGAGCAATGGAAGCGGGTAGGCCT
TTGGGGCAGCGGCCAATAGCAGCTTTGCTCCTTCGCTTTCTGGGCTCAGAGGCTGGGAAGGGGTGGGTCC
GGGGGCGGGCTCAGGGGCGGGCTCAGGGGCGGGGCGGGCGCCCGAAGGTCCTCCGGAGGCCCGGCATTCT
GCACGCTTCAAAAGCGCACGTCTGCCGCGCTGTTCTCCTCTTCCTCATCTCCGGGCCTTTCGACTCTAGA
CACGTGTTGACAATTAATCATCGGCATAGTATATCGGCATAGTATAATACGACAAGGTGAGGAACTAAAC
CATGGCCAAGCCTTTGTCTCAAGAAGAATCCACCCTCATTGAAAGAGCAACGGCTACAATCAACAGCATC
CCCATCTCTGAAGACTACAGCGTCGCCAGCGCAGCTCTCTCTAGCGACGGCCGCATCTTCACTGGTGTCA
ATGTATATCATTTTACTGGGGGACCTTGTGCAGAACTCGTGGTGCTGGGCACTGCTGCTGCTGCGGCAGC
TGGCAACCTGACTTGTATCGTCGCGATCGGAAATGAGAACAGGGGCATCTTGAGCCCCTGCGGACGGTGC
CGACAGGTGCTTCTCGATCTGCATCCTGGGATCAAAGCCATAGTGAAGGACAGTGATGGACAGCCGACGG
CAGTTGGGATTCGTGAATTGCTGCCCTCTGGTTATGTGTGGGAGGGCTAAGCACAATTCGAGCTCGGTAC
CTTTAAGACCAATGACTTACAAGGCAGCTGTAGATCTTAGCCACTTTTTAAAAGAAAAGGGGGGACTGGA
AGGGCTAATTCACTCCCAACGAAGACAAGATCTGCTTTTTGCTTGTACTGGGTCTCTCTGGTTAGACCAG
ATCTGAGCCTGGGAGCTCTCTGGCTAACTAGGGAACCCACTGCTTAAGCCTCAATAAAGCTTGCCTTGAG
TGCTTCAAGTAGTGTGTGCCCGTCTGTTGTGTGACTCTGGTAACTAGAGATCCCTCAGACCCTTTTAGTC
AGTGTGGAAAATCTCTAGCAGTAGTAGTTCATGTCATCTTATTATTCAGTATTTATAACTTGCAAAGAAA
TGAATATCAGAGAGTGAGAGGAACTTGTTTATTGCAGCTTATAATGGTTACAAATAAAGCAATAGCATCA
CAAATTTCACAAATAAAGCATTTTTTTCACTGCATTCTAGTTGTGGTTTGTCCAAACTCATCAATGTATC
TTATCATGTCTGGCTCTAGCTATCCCGCCCCTAACTCCGCCCATCCCGCCCCTAACTCCGCCCAGTTCCG
CCCATTCTCCGCCCCATGGCTGACTAATTTTTTTTATTTATGCAGAGGCCGAGGCCGCCTCGGCCTCTGA
GCTATTCCAGAAGTAGTGAGGAGGCTTTTTTGGAGGCCTAGGGACGTACCCAATTCGCCCTATAGTGAGT
CGTATTACGCGCGCTCACTGGCCGTCGTTTTACAACGTCGTGACTGGGAAAACCCTGGCGTTACCCAACT
TAATCGCCTTGCAGCACATCCCCCTTTCGCCAGCTGGCGTAATAGCGAAGAGGCCCGCACCGATCGCCCT
TCCCAACAGTTGCGCAGCCTGAATGGCGAATGGG
[124 nt withheld, positions 7805-7928]
C
[91 nt withheld, positions 7930-8020]
A
[49 nt withheld, positions 8022-8070]
CCTTTGACGTTGGAGTCCACGTTCTTT
[37 nt withheld, positions 8098-8134]
ACCCTATCTCGGTCTATTCTTTTGATTTATAAGGGATTTTGCCGATTTCGGCCTATTGGTTAAAAAATGA
GCTGATTTAACAAAAATTTAACGCGAATTTTAACAAAATATTAACGCTTACAATTTAGGTGGCACTTTTC
GGGGAAATGTGCGCGGAACCCCTATTTGTTTATTTTTCTAAATACATTCAAATATGTATCCGCTCATGAG
ACAATAACCCTGATAAATGCTTCAATAATATTGAAAAAGGAAGAGTATGAGTATTCAACATTTCCGTGTC
GCCCTTATTCCCTTTTTTGCGGCATTTTGCCTTCCTGTTTTTGCTCACCCAGAAACGCTGGTGAAAGTAA
AAGATGCTGAAGATCAGTTGGGTGCACGAGTGGGTTACATCGAACTGGATCTCAACAGCGGTAAGATCCT
TGAGAGTTTTCGCCCCGAAGAACGTTTTCCAATGATGAGCACTTTTAAAGTTCTGCTATGTGGCGCGGTA
TTATCCCGTATTGACGCCGGGCAAGAGCAACTCGGTCGCCGCATACACTATTCTCAGAATGACTTGGTTG
AGTACTCACCAGTCACAGAAAAGCATCTTACGGATGGCATGACAGTAAGAGAATTATGCAGTGCTGCCAT
AACCATGAGTGATAACACTGCGGCCAACTTACTTCTGACAACGATCGGAGGACCGAAGGAGCTAACCGCT
TTTTTGCACAACATGGGGGATCATGTAACTCGCCTTGATCGTTGGGAACCGGAGCTGAATGAAGCCATAC
CAAACGACGAGCGTGACACCACGATGCCTGTAGCAATGGCAACAACGTTGCGCAAACTATTAACTGGCGA
ACTACTTACTCTAGCTTCCCGGCAACAATTAATAGACTGGATGGAGGCGGATAAAGTTGCAGGACCACTT
CTGCGCTCGGCCCTTCCGGCTGGCTGGTTTATTGCTGATAAATCTGGAGCCGGTGAGCGTGGGTCTCGCG
GTATCATTGCAGCACTGGGGCCAGATGGTAAGCCCTCCCGTATCGTAGTTATCTACACGACGGGGAGTCA
GGCAACTATGGATGAACGAAATAGACAGATCGCTGAGATAGGTGCCTCACTGATTAAGCATTGGTAACTG
TCAGACCAAGTTTACTCATATATACTTTAGATTGATTTAAAACTTCATTTTTAATTTAAAAGGATCTAGG
TGAAGATCCTTTTTGATAATCTCATGACCAAAATCCCTTAACGTGAGTTTTCGTTCCACTGAGCGTCAGA
CCCCGTAGAAAAGATCAAAGGATCTTCTTGAGATCCTTTTTTTCTGCGCGTAATCTGCTGCTTGCAAACA
AAAAAACCACCGCTACCAGCGGTGGTTTGTTTGCCGGATCAAGAGCTACCAACTCTTTTTCCGAAGGTAA
CTGGCTTCAGCAGAGCGCAGATACCAAATACTGTTCTTCTAGTGTAGCCGTAGTTAGGCCACCACTTCAA
GAACTCTGTAGCACCGCCTACATACCTCGCTCTGCTAATCCTGTTACCAGTGGCTGCTGCCAGTGGCGAT
AAGTCGTGTCTTACCGGGTTGGACTCAAGACGATAGTTACCGGATAAGGCGCAGCGGTCGGGCTGAACGG
GGGGTTCGTGCACACAGCCCAGCTTGGAGCGAACGACCTACACCGAACTGAGATACCTACAGCGTGAGCT
ATGAGAAAGCGCCACGCTTCCCGAAGGGAGAAAGGCGGACAGGTATCCGGTAAGCGGCAGGGTCGGAACA
GGAGAGCGCACGAGGGAGCTTCCAGGGGGAAACGCCTGGTATCTTTATAGTCCTGTCGGGTTTCGCCACC
TCTGACTTGAGCGTCGATTTTTGTGATGCTCGTCAGGGGGGCGGAGCCTATGGAAAAACGCCAGCAACGC
GGCCTTTTTACGGTTCCTGGCCTTTTGCTGGCCTTTTGCTCA
Features (pLannotate 1.2.2; 34 found; start..end, strand, type, name):
      1..125     +  rep_origin     RSF ori (fragment): Plasmids containing the RSF 1030 origin of replication can be propagated in E. coli cells that contain additional plasmids with compatible origins.
    127..219     +  CDS            lacI (fragment): lac repressor; lacI; The lac repressor binds to the lac operator to inhibit transcription in E. coli. This inhibition can be relieved by adding lactose or isopropyl-β-D-thiogalactopyranoside (IPTG).
    232..253     +  protein_bind   CAP binding site: CAP binding activates transcription in the presence of cAMP. E. coli catabolite activator protein
    268..298     +  promoter       lac promoter: promoter for the E. coli lac operon
    306..322     +  protein_bind   lac operator: The lac repressor binds to the lac operator to inhibit transcription in E. coli. This inhibition can be relieved by adding lactose or isopropyl-β-D-thiogalactopyranoside (IPTG). lac repressor encoded by lacI
    367..385     +  promoter       T3 promoter: promoter for bacteriophage T3 RNA polymerase
    413..639     +  promoter       RSV promoter: Rous sarcoma virus enhancer/promoter
    640..820     +  LTR            5' LTR (truncated): truncated 5' long terminal repeat (LTR) from HIV-1
    867..992     +  misc_feature   HIV-1 Ψ: packaging signal of human immunodeficiency virus type 1
    976..1339    +  CDS            HIV-1 gag (fragment): gag protein from human immunodeficiency virus 1; gag
   1485..1718    +  misc_feature   RRE: The Rev response element (RRE) of HIV-1 allows for Rev-dependent mRNA export from the nucleus to the cytoplasm.
   2095..2195    +  CDS            Rev (fragment): human immunodeficiency virus 1 (HIV-1) Rev protein; rev; enhances nuclear export of unspliced and incompletely spliced viral mRNAs
   2214..2331    +  misc_feature   cPPT/CTS: central polypurine tract and central termination sequence of HIV-1
   2361..2381    +  protein_bind   attB4: mutant version of attB; core recombination site for the Gateway® BP reaction BP Clonase™
   3879..3899    +  protein_bind   attB1: mutant version of attB; core recombination site for the Gateway® BP reaction BP Clonase™
   3923..4588    +  CDS            ppluGFP2: ppluGFP2 is a basic (constitutively fluorescent) green fluorescent protein published in 2004, derived from Pontellina plumata.
   4604..4723    +  CDS            d1EGFP (fragment): EGFP destabilized by fusion to a mutated version of residues 422-461 of mouse ornithine decarboxylase, giving an in vivo half-life of ~1 hour mammalian codon-optimized
   4790..5161    +  CDS            ble: BLE_STRHI - Experimental evidence at protein level: Swiss-Prot protein existence level 1. Binding protein with a strong affinity to the bleomycin family of antibiotics. From Streptoalloteichus hindustanus.
   5184..5208    -  protein_bind   attB2: mutant version of attB; recombination site for the Gateway® BP reaction BP Clonase™
   5261..5302    +  CDS            V5 tag: epitope tag from simian virus 5
   5326..5914    +  misc_feature   WPRE: woodchuck hepatitis virus posttranscriptional regulatory element
   5933..6432    +  promoter       PGK promoter: mouse phosphoglycerate kinase 1 promoter
   6446..6493    +  promoter       EM7 promoter: synthetic bacterial promoter&nbsp
   6512..6910    +  CDS            BSD: blasticidin S deaminase; Aspergillus terreus BSD; confers resistance to blasticidin
   6927..6995    +  CDS            nef (fragment): NEF_HV1Z2 - Experimental evidence at protein level: Swiss-Prot protein existence level 1. Extracellular Nef protein targets CD4(+) T-lymphocytes for apoptosis by interacting with CXCR4 surface receptors. From Human immunodeficiency virus type 1 group M subtype D (isolate Z2/CDC-Z34) (HIV-1).
   6997..7230    +  LTR            3' LTR (ΔU3): self-inactivating 3' long terminal repeat (LTR) from HIV-1
   7302..7423    +  polyA_signal   SV40 poly(A) signal: SV40 polyadenylation signal
   7463..7598    +  rep_origin     SV40 ori: SV40 origin of replication
   7619..7637    -  promoter       T7 promoter: promoter for bacteriophage T7 RNA polymerase
   7645..7800    +  CDS            lacZα (fragment): LacZα fragment of β-galactosidase; lacZ fragment
   7805..8233    +  rep_origin     f1 ori (sequence partly withheld): f1 bacteriophage origin of replication; arrow indicates direction of (+) strand synthesis
   8286..8390    +  promoter       AmpR promoter: bla
   8391..9251    +  CDS            AmpR: β-lactamase; bla; confers resistance to ampicillin, carbenicillin, and related antibiotics
   9422..10010   +  rep_origin     ori: high-copy-number ColE1/pMB1/pBR322/pUC origin of replication
