[The description below was written by a language model from this plasmid's Addgene catalogue record and pLannotate feature annotations shown in this document.]
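Description:
CDH5-AbR-GFP is a 10,066 bp third-generation-style, self-inactivating HIV-1 lentiviral expression plasmid built on the pLenti6/V5-DEST Gateway backbone. In bacteria it is maintained through a high-copy ColE1/pUC origin and selected with ampicillin (AmpR); an f1 origin and an SV40 origin are also annotated. The viral genome is transcribed from a chimeric RSV promoter/truncated 5' LTR. It carries the Ψ packaging signal with a partial gag sequence, the RRE for Rev-dependent nuclear export, the cPPT/CTS, a WPRE to boost transcript stability and expression, and a ΔU3 3' LTR followed by an SV40 poly(A) signal.

The payload was assembled by multisite Gateway recombination. An approximately 1.5 kb human CDH5 (VE-cadherin) promoter lies between the attB4 and attB1 sites. The reporter/selection cassette lies between attB1 and attB2. This cassette encodes copepod GFP (CopGFP, annotated as ppluGFP2 from Pontellina plumata) and then the ble gene, which confers zeocin resistance. According to the catalogue entry, the two are linked by a T2A self-cleaving peptide so that both proteins come from one transcript, although the T2A itself is not annotated in the feature table. The table does detect a short fragment matching the ornithine decarboxylase degradation domain of destabilized EGFP immediately after the GFP, which suggests the reporter may be destabilized; the record does not comment on this. Downstream, the backbone keeps a PGK/EM7 promoter-driven blasticidin resistance gene, although the catalogue lists only zeocin as the selectable marker.

Because fluorescence and zeocin resistance both depend on CDH5 promoter activity, the vector is used to identify and select endothelial cells in transduced populations.
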