Addgene plasmid #122970: CDH5-AbR-GFP
Purpose: Lenti plasmid containing a CDH5 promoter driving GFP followed by T2A and an antibiotic resistance cassette (zeocin). Used for selection of endothelial cells.
Depositing lab: Budd A. Tucker. Depositing organization: University of Iowa.
Backbone
  Vector backbone: pLenti6⁄V5-DEST™ Gateway® Vector
  Backbone manufacturer: ThermoFisher Scientific
  Total vector size (bp): 10066
  Vector type: Mammalian Expression, Lentiviral
  Selectable markers: Zeocin
Growth in bacteria
  Bacterial resistance: Ampicillin, 100 μg/mL
  Growth temperature: 37°C
  Growth strain: NEB Stable
  Copy number: High Copy
Gene/Insert 1
  Gene/Insert name: CDH5p (alt name: CDH5 promoter)
  Species: H. sapiens (human)
  Insert size (bp): 1500
  Mutation: NA
  Cloning method: Gateway Cloning
  Sequencing primers: 5′ TTCAGACCTGGAGGAGGAGATA; 3′ AGATCAGCGGCCGCTTGCTG
Gene/Insert 2
  Gene/Insert name: CopGFP (alt name: green fluorescent protein cloned from copepod)
  Species: Copepod
  Insert size (bp): 650
  Cloning method: Gateway Cloning
  Sequencing primers: 5′ TTCAGACCTGGAGGAGGAGATA; 3′ AGATCAGCGGCCGCTTGCTG
Gene/Insert 3
  Gene/Insert name: Zeocin
  Species: Antibiotic Resistance Cassette
  Insert size (bp): 400
  Mutation: NA
  Cloning method: Gateway Cloning
  Sequencing primers: 5′ TTCAGACCTGGAGGAGGAGATA; 3′ AGATCAGCGGCCGCTTGCTG
Terms and licenses: Academic/Nonprofit Terms; Industry Terms: Not Available to Industry
How to cite: CDH5-AbR-GFP was a gift from Budd A. Tucker (Addgene plasmid # 122970 ; http://n2t.net/addgene:122970 ; RRID:Addgene_122970)
